Addgene plasmid #161472: pDONR221-XPR1_STOP
Purpose: Gateway entry clone with codon-optimized ORF sequence for subcloning into custom expression vectors. Contains a STOP codon at the end of the codon-optimized ORF sequence.
Depositing lab: RESOLUTE Consortium & Giulio Superti-Furga. Depositing organization: CeMM Research Center for Molecular Medicine. Publication: The RESOLUTE consortium: unlocking SLC transporters for drug discovery. Superti-Furga G, Lackner D, Wiedmer T, Ingles-Prieto A, Barbosa B, Girardi E, Goldmann U, Gurtl B, Klavins K, Klimek C, Lindinger S, Lineiro-Retes E, Muller AC, Onstein S, Redinger G, Reil D, Sedlyarov V, Wolf G, Crawford M, Everley R, ... Steppan CM. Nat Rev Drug Discov. 2020 Jul;19(7):429-430. doi: 10.1038/d41573-020-00056-6. PubMed 32265506.
Backbone
  Vector backbone: pDONR221
  Backbone manufacturer: ThermoFisher Scientific
  Backbone size w/o insert (bp): 2550
  Vector type: Mammalian Expression
Growth in bacteria
  Bacterial resistance: Kanamycin, 50 μg/mL
  Growth temperature: 37°C
  Growth strain: NEB Stable
  Copy number: High Copy
Gene/Insert
  Gene/Insert name: XPR1 (alt name: SYG1, X3, SLC53A1)
  Species: H. sapiens (human)
  Insert size (bp): 2091
  Entrez Gene: XPR1 (a.k.a. IBGC6, SLC53A1, SYG1, X3)
  Cloning method: Gateway Cloning
  Sequencing primers: 5′ M13-fwd; 3′ M13-rev
Terms and licenses: Academic/Nonprofit Terms; Industry Terms
Depositor comments: This plasmid contains a STOP codon at the end of the codon-optimized ORF. For the version of this plasmid that does not contain a STOP codon, please see Addgene plasmid 132306 For more information on the full Resolute plasmid collection, please see www.addgene.org/depositor-collections/re-solute/. Please provide your feedback on this plasmid to the RESOLUTE consortium by filling out their RESOLUTE repository feedback form: https://forms.office.com/Pages/ResponsePage.aspx?id=0e05yklzmkS7rjFGQL4N7z4feCLQvEJAmVcOCM_u885UN1JJRko0Ukg4TVQwNTZLOUxPQVJWT1NHUCQlQCN0PWcu
How to cite: pDONR221-XPR1_STOP was a gift from RESOLUTE Consortium & Giulio Superti-Furga (Addgene plasmid # 161472 ; http://n2t.net/addgene:161472 ; RRID:Addgene_161472)
