[The description below was written by a language model from this plasmid's Addgene catalogue record and pLannotate feature annotations shown in this document.]
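Description:
pDONR221-XPR1_STOP is a Gateway entry clone built on the pDONR221 backbone and carrying a codon-optimized open reading frame for human XPR1 (also known as SLC53A1, SYG1 or X3). XPR1 is a membrane protein involved in phosphate homeostasis that mediates phosphate export from cells and binds inositol polyphosphates. The sequenced plasmid is about 4.6 kb. It replicates in E. coli from a high-copy ColE1/pUC-type origin and is selected with kanamycin through an aminoglycoside phosphotransferase (KanR) gene.

The roughly 2.1 kb ORF sits between attL1 and attL2 sites, the recombination sequences used by LR Clonase to move an insert directionally into any attR-containing destination vector. As its name indicates, this version retains a stop codon at the end of the ORF, so it suits expression of the untagged protein or of N-terminal fusions supplied by the destination vector. A companion clone without the stop codon exists for C-terminal fusions. Although the catalogue lists the vector type as mammalian expression, the feature table shows no eukaryotic promoter or polyadenylation signal. The only promoter annotated is a T7 promoter just outside attL2 on the opposite strand, so expression in cells depends on subcloning into a suitable expression vector. rrnB T1 and T2 terminators upstream of the cassette insulate the insert from read-through transcription in bacteria, and the short lacI and lacZα fragments appear to be backbone remnants with no functional role. The clone belongs to a consortium collection of solute carrier (SLC) transporter constructs assembled for transporter research and drug discovery.
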