Features (pLannotate 1.2.2; 10 found; start..end, strand, type, name):
      1..100     +  protein_bind   attL1: mutant version of attL; recombination site for the Gateway® LR reaction LR Clonase™
    106..2193    +  CDS            XPR1: XPR1_HUMAN - Also known as SYG1, XR. Experimental evidence at protein level: Swiss-Prot protein existence level 1. Plays a role in phosphate homeostasis. Mediates phosphate export from the cell (PubMed:23791524, PubMed:25938945). Binds inositol hexakisphosphate (Ins6P) and similar inositol polyphosphates, such as 5-diphospho-inositol pentakisphosphate (5-InsP7); these are important intracellular signaling molecules (PubMed:27080106). From Homo sapiens (Human).
   2198..2297    -  protein_bind   attL2: mutant version of attL; recombination site for the Gateway® LR reaction LR Clonase™
   2315..2333    -  promoter       T7 promoter: promoter for bacteriophage T7 RNA polymerase
   2467..3276    +  CDS            KanR: aminoglycoside phosphotransferase; aph(3')-Ia; confers resistance to kanamycin in bacteria or G418 (Geneticin®) in eukaryotes
   3423..4011    +  rep_origin     ori: high-copy-number ColE1/pMB1/pBR322/pUC origin of replication
   4194..4286    +  CDS            lacI (fragment): lac repressor; lacI; The lac repressor binds to the lac operator to inhibit transcription in E. coli. This inhibition can be relieved by adding lactose or isopropyl-β-D-thiogalactopyranoside (IPTG).
   4341..4368    -  terminator     rrnB T2 terminator: transcription terminator T2 from the E. coli rrnB gene
   4500..4543    +  terminator     rrnB T1 terminator: Escherichia coli rrnB; transcription terminator T1 from the E. coli rrnB gene
   4590..4626    -  CDS            lacZα (fragment): LacZα fragment of β-galactosidase; lacZ fragment
>Addgene plasmid #161472 | pDONR221-XPR1_STOP | addgene full sequence | sequence record 360561 | Addgene NGS Result
CAAATAATGATTTTATTTTGACTGATAGTGACCTGTTCGTTGCAACACATTGATGAGCAATGCTTTTTTA
TAATGCCAACTTTGTACAAAAAAGCAGGCTCCACCATGAAGTTCGCCGAGCACCTGTCTGCCCACATCAC
CCCTGAGTGGCGGAAGCAGTATATCCAGTACGAGGCCTTTAAGGACATGCTGTACAGCGCCCAGGATCAG
GCACCATCCGTGGAGGTGACCGACGAGGATACAGTGAAGAGATATTTCGCCAAGTTTGAGGAGAAGTTCT
TTCAGACCTGCGAGAAGGAGCTGGCCAAGATCAACACATTCTACTCCGAGAAGCTGGCAGAGGCACAGCG
GAGATTTGCCACCCTGCAGAATGAGCTGCAGAGCTCCCTGGACGCCCAGAAGGAGTCTACAGGCGTGACC
ACACTGCGGCAGAGGCGCAAGCCCGTGTTCCACCTGAGCCACGAGGAGAGGGTGCAGCACCGCAACATCA
AGGATCTGAAGCTGGCCTTCTCCGAGTTTTACCTGTCTCTGATCCTGCTGCAGAATTATCAGAACCTGAA
TTTCACCGGCTTTAGAAAGATCCTGAAGAAGCACGACAAGATCCTGGAGACATCCAGGGGAGCAGATTGG
AGGGTGGCACACGTGGAGGTGGCCCCATTCTATACCTGCAAGAAGATCAACCAGCTGATCTCTGAGACCG
AGGCCGTGGTGACAAATGAGCTGGAGGACGGCGATAGGCAGAAGGCCATGAAGAGGCTGAGGGTGCCACC
TCTGGGAGCAGCACAGCCAGCACCAGCATGGACCACATTTCGCGTGGGACTGTTCTGTGGCATCTTTATC
GTGCTGAACATCACCCTGGTGCTGGCCGCCGTGTTCAAGCTGGAGACAGACAGGAGCATCTGGCCACTGA
TCAGGATCTACCGCGGCGGCTTTCTGCTGATCGAGTTCCTGTTTCTGCTGGGCATCAACACCTATGGCTG
GAGGCAGGCCGGCGTGAATCACGTGCTGATCTTCGAGCTGAACCCCCGCTCCAATCTGTCTCACCAGCAC
CTGTTCGAGATCGCCGGCTTTCTGGGCATCCTGTGGTGCCTGAGCCTGCTGGCCTGTTTCTTTGCCCCTA
TCTCCGTGATCCCAACCTACGTGTACCCCCTGGCCCTGTACGGCTTCATGGTGTTCTTTCTGATCAACCC
AACCAAGACATTCTACTATAAGAGCAGGTTTTGGCTGCTGAAGCTGCTGTTCCGCGTGTTTACAGCCCCC
TTCCACAAAGTGGGCTTCGCCGACTTTTGGCTGGCCGATCAGCTGAATTCCCTGTCTGTGATCCTGATGG
ACCTGGAGTATATGATCTGCTTTTACTCTCTGGAGCTGAAGTGGGATGAGAGCAAGGGCCTGCTGCCCAA
CAATAGCGAGGAGTCCGGCATCTGTCACAAGTATACCTACGGCGTGCGGGCAATCGTGCAGTGCATCCCA
GCATGGCTGAGATTCATCCAGTGTCTGCGGAGATACCGGGACACAAAGAGAGCCTTTCCTCACCTGGTGA
ACGCCGGCAAGTACAGCACCACATTCTTTATGGTGACCTTCGCCGCCCTGTATTCCACACACAAGGAGAG
AGGCCACTCTGACACCATGGTGTTCTTTTATCTGTGGATCGTGTTTTACATCATCTCTAGCTGCTATACA
CTGATCTGGGACCTGAAGATGGATTGGGGCCTGTTCGATAAGAACGCCGGCGAGAATACCTTTCTGCGGG
AGGAGATCGTGTATCCTCAGAAGGCCTACTATTACTGTGCCATCATCGAGGACGTGATCCTGAGATTCGC
CTGGACCATCCAGATCTCTATCACAAGCACCACACTGCTGCCTCACTCCGGCGATATCATCGCCACCGTG
TTTGCCCCACTGGAGGTGTTCCGGCGGTTCGTGTGGAACTTCTTTAGGCTGGAGAATGAGCACCTGAACA
ATTGTGGCGAGTTCCGGGCCGTGAGAGACATCAGCGTGGCACCCCTGAACGCCGACGATCAGACCCTGCT
GGAGCAGATGATGGATCAGGACGATGGCGTGCGGAACAGACAGAAGAATCGCTCCTGGAAGTACAATCAG
AGCATCTCCCTGCGGAGACCTCGGCTGGCCTCTCAGAGCAAGGCCAGAGACACAAAGGTGCTGATCGAGG
ATACCGACGATGAGGCCAATACATAAGACCCAGCTTTCTTGTACAAAGTTGGCATTATAAGAAAGCATTG
CTTATCAATTTGTTGCAACGAACAGGTCACTATCAGTCAAAATAAAATCATTATTTGCCATCCAGCTGAT
ATCCCCTATAGTGAGTCGTATTACATGGTCATAGCTGTTTCCTGGCAGCTCTGGCCCGTGTCTCAAAATC
TCTGATGTTACATTGCACAAGATAAAAATATATCATCATGAACAATAAAACTGTCTGCTTACATAAACAG
TAATACAAGGGGTGTTATGAGCCATATTCAACGGGAAACGTCGAGGCCGCGATTAAATTCCAACATGGAT
GCTGATTTATATGGGTATAAATGGGCTCGCGATAATGTCGGGCAATCAGGTGCGACAATCTATCGCTTGT
ATGGGAAGCCCGATGCGCCAGAGTTGTTTCTGAAACATGGCAAAGGTAGCGTTGCCAATGATGTTACAGA
TGAGATGGTCAGACTAAACTGGCTGACGGAATTTATGCCTCTTCCGACCATCAAGCATTTTATCCGTACT
CCTGATGATGCATGGTTACTCACCACTGCGATCCCCGGAAAAACAGCATTCCAGGTATTAGAAGAATATC
CTGATTCAGGTGAAAATATTGTTGATGCGCTGGCAGTGTTCCTGCGCCGGTTGCATTCGATTCCTGTTTG
TAATTGTCCTTTTAACAGCGATCGCGTATTTCGTCTCGCTCAGGCGCAATCACGAATGAATAACGGTTTG
GTTGATGCGAGTGATTTTGATGACGAGCGTAATGGCTGGCCTGTTGAACAAGTCTGGAAAGAAATGCATA
AACTTTTGCCATTCTCACCGGATTCAGTCGTCACTCATGGTGATTTCTCACTTGATAACCTTATTTTTGA
CGAGGGGAAATTAATAGGTTGTATTGATGTTGGACGAGTCGGAATCGCAGACCGATACCAGGATCTTGCC
ATCCTATGGAACTGCCTCGGTGAGTTTTCTCCTTCATTACAGAAACGGCTTTTTCAAAAATATGGTATTG
ATAATCCTGATATGAATAAATTGCAGTTTCATTTGATGCTCGATGAGTTTTTCTAATCAGAATTGGTTAA
TTGGTTGTAACACTGGCAGAGCATTACGCTGACTTGACGGGACGGCGCAAGCTCATGACCAAAATCCCTT
AACGTGAGTTACGCGTCGTTCCACTGAGCGTCAGACCCCGTAGAAAAGATCAAAGGATCTTCTTGAGATC
CTTTTTTTCTGCGCGTAATCTGCTGCTTGCAAACAAAAAAACCACCGCTACCAGCGGTGGTTTGTTTGCC
GGATCAAGAGCTACCAACTCTTTTTCCGAAGGTAACTGGCTTCAGCAGAGCGCAGATACCAAATACTGTT
CTTCTAGTGTAGCCGTAGTTAGGCCACCACTTCAAGAACTCTGTAGCACCGCCTACATACCTCGCTCTGC
TAATCCTGTTACCAGTGGCTGCTGCCAGTGGCGATAAGTCGTGTCTTACCGGGTTGGACTCAAGACGATA
GTTACCGGATAAGGCGCAGCGGTCGGGCTGAACGGGGGGTTCGTGCACACAGCCCAGCTTGGAGCGAACG
ACCTACACCGAACTGAGATACCTACAGCGTGAGCTATGAGAAAGCGCCACGCTTCCCGAAGGGAGAAAGG
CGGACAGGTATCCGGTAAGCGGCAGGGTCGGAACAGGAGAGCGCACGAGGGAGCTTCCAGGGGGAAACGC
CTGGTATCTTTATAGTCCTGTCGGGTTTCGCCACCTCTGACTTGAGCGTCGATTTTTGTGATGCTCGTCA
GGGGGGCGGAGCCTATGGAAAAACGCCAGCAACGCGGCCTTTTTACGGTTCCTGGCCTTTTGCTGGCCTT
TTGCTCACATGTTCTTTCCTGCGTTATCCCCTGATTCTGTGGATAACCGTATTACCGCCTTTGAGTGAGC
TGATACCGCTCGCCGCAGCCGAACGACCGAGCGCAGCGAGTCAGTGAGCGAGGAAGCGGAAGAGCGCCCA
ATACGCAAACCGCCTCTCCCCGCGCGTTGGCCGATTCATTAATGCAGCTGGCACGACAGGTTTCCCGACT
GGAAAGCGGGCAGTGAGCGCAACGCAATTAATACGCGTACCGCTAGCCAGGAAGAGTTTGTAGAAACGCA
AAAAGGCCATCCGTCAGGATGGCCTTCTGCTTAGTTTGATGCCTGGCAGTTTATGGCGGGCGTCCTGCCC
GCCACCCTCCGGGCCGTTGCTTCACAACGTTCAAATCCGCTCCCGGCGGATTTGTCCTACTCAGGAGAGC
GTTCACCGACAAACAACAGATAAAACGAAAGGCCCAGTCTTCCGACTGAGCCTTTCGTTTTATTTGATGC
CTGGCAGTTCCCTACTCTCGCGTTAACGCTAGCATGGATGTTTTCCCAGTCACGACGTTGTAAAACGACG
GCCAGTCTTAAGCTCGGGCCC
