>Addgene plasmid #161472 | pDONR221-XPR1_STOP | depositor partial sequence | sequence record 312879 | Codon-optimized ORF of XPR1
ATGAAGTTCGCCGAGCACCTGTCTGCCCACATCACCCCTGAGTGGCGGAAGCAGTATATCCAGTACGAGG
CCTTTAAGGACATGCTGTACAGCGCCCAGGATCAGGCACCATCCGTGGAGGTGACCGACGAGGATACAGT
GAAGAGATATTTCGCCAAGTTTGAGGAGAAGTTCTTTCAGACCTGCGAGAAGGAGCTGGCCAAGATCAAC
ACATTCTACTCCGAGAAGCTGGCAGAGGCACAGCGGAGATTTGCCACCCTGCAGAATGAGCTGCAGAGCT
CCCTGGACGCCCAGAAGGAGTCTACAGGCGTGACCACACTGCGGCAGAGGCGCAAGCCCGTGTTCCACCT
GAGCCACGAGGAGAGGGTGCAGCACCGCAACATCAAGGATCTGAAGCTGGCCTTCTCCGAGTTTTACCTG
TCTCTGATCCTGCTGCAGAATTATCAGAACCTGAATTTCACCGGCTTTAGAAAGATCCTGAAGAAGCACG
ACAAGATCCTGGAGACATCCAGGGGAGCAGATTGGAGGGTGGCACACGTGGAGGTGGCCCCATTCTATAC
CTGCAAGAAGATCAACCAGCTGATCTCTGAGACCGAGGCCGTGGTGACAAATGAGCTGGAGGACGGCGAT
AGGCAGAAGGCCATGAAGAGGCTGAGGGTGCCACCTCTGGGAGCAGCACAGCCAGCACCAGCATGGACCA
CATTTCGCGTGGGACTGTTCTGTGGCATCTTTATCGTGCTGAACATCACCCTGGTGCTGGCCGCCGTGTT
CAAGCTGGAGACAGACAGGAGCATCTGGCCACTGATCAGGATCTACCGCGGCGGCTTTCTGCTGATCGAG
TTCCTGTTTCTGCTGGGCATCAACACCTATGGCTGGAGGCAGGCCGGCGTGAATCACGTGCTGATCTTCG
AGCTGAACCCCCGCTCCAATCTGTCTCACCAGCACCTGTTCGAGATCGCCGGCTTTCTGGGCATCCTGTG
GTGCCTGAGCCTGCTGGCCTGTTTCTTTGCCCCTATCTCCGTGATCCCAACCTACGTGTACCCCCTGGCC
CTGTACGGCTTCATGGTGTTCTTTCTGATCAACCCAACCAAGACATTCTACTATAAGAGCAGGTTTTGGC
TGCTGAAGCTGCTGTTCCGCGTGTTTACAGCCCCCTTCCACAAAGTGGGCTTCGCCGACTTTTGGCTGGC
CGATCAGCTGAATTCCCTGTCTGTGATCCTGATGGACCTGGAGTATATGATCTGCTTTTACTCTCTGGAG
CTGAAGTGGGATGAGAGCAAGGGCCTGCTGCCCAACAATAGCGAGGAGTCCGGCATCTGTCACAAGTATA
CCTACGGCGTGCGGGCAATCGTGCAGTGCATCCCAGCATGGCTGAGATTCATCCAGTGTCTGCGGAGATA
CCGGGACACAAAGAGAGCCTTTCCTCACCTGGTGAACGCCGGCAAGTACAGCACCACATTCTTTATGGTG
ACCTTCGCCGCCCTGTATTCCACACACAAGGAGAGAGGCCACTCTGACACCATGGTGTTCTTTTATCTGT
GGATCGTGTTTTACATCATCTCTAGCTGCTATACACTGATCTGGGACCTGAAGATGGATTGGGGCCTGTT
CGATAAGAACGCCGGCGAGAATACCTTTCTGCGGGAGGAGATCGTGTATCCTCAGAAGGCCTACTATTAC
TGTGCCATCATCGAGGACGTGATCCTGAGATTCGCCTGGACCATCCAGATCTCTATCACAAGCACCACAC
TGCTGCCTCACTCCGGCGATATCATCGCCACCGTGTTTGCCCCACTGGAGGTGTTCCGGCGGTTCGTGTG
GAACTTCTTTAGGCTGGAGAATGAGCACCTGAACAATTGTGGCGAGTTCCGGGCCGTGAGAGACATCAGC
GTGGCACCCCTGAACGCCGACGATCAGACCCTGCTGGAGCAGATGATGGATCAGGACGATGGCGTGCGGA
ACAGACAGAAGAATCGCTCCTGGAAGTACAATCAGAGCATCTCCCTGCGGAGACCTCGGCTGGCCTCTCA
GAGCAAGGCCAGAGACACAAAGGTGCTGATCGAGGATACCGACGATGAGGCCAATACATAA
